>Addgene plasmid #36777 | TAL2364 | depositor partial sequence | sequence record 45970 | TAL2364 sequence 1538 bps
GAACCTGACCCCAGACCAGGTAGTCGCAATCGCGAACAATAATGGGGGAAAGCAAGCCCTGGAAACCGTG
CAAAGGTTGTTGCCGGTCCTTTGTCAAGACCACGGCCTTACACCGGAGCAAGTCGTGGCCATTGCAAATA
ATAACGGTGGCAAACAGGCTCTTGAGACGGTTCAGAGACTTCTCCCAGTTCTCTGTCAAGCCCACGGGCT
GACTCCCGATCAAGTTGTAGCGATTGCGTCGCATGACGGAGGGAAACAAGCATTGGAGACTGTCCAACGG
CTCCTTCCCGTGTTGTGTCAAGCCCACGGTTTGACGCCTGCACAAGTGGTCGCCATCGCCAACAACAACG
GCGGTAAGCAGGCGCTGGAAACAGTACAGCGCCTGCTGCCTGTACTGTGCCAGGATCATGGACTGACCCC
AGACCAGGTAGTCGCAATCGCGTCACATGACGGGGGAAAGCAAGCCCTGGAAACCGTGCAAAGGTTGTTG
CCGGTCCTTTGTCAAGACCACGGCCTTACACCGGAGCAAGTCGTGGCCATTGCAAGCAACATCGGTGGCA
AACAGGCTCTTGAGACGGTTCAGAGACTTCTCCCAGTTCTCTGTCAAGCCCACGGGCTGACTCCCGATCA
AGTTGTAGCGATTGCGAATAACAATGGAGGGAAACAAGCATTGGAGACTGTCCAACGGCTCCTTCCCGTG
TTGTGTCAAGCCCACGGTTTGACGCCTGCACAAGTGGTCGCCATCGCCTCCAATATTGGCGGTAAGCAGG
CGCTGGAAACAGTACAGCGCCTGCTGCCTGTACTGTGCCAGGATCATGGACTGACCCCAGACCAGGTAGT
CGCAATCGCGTCACATGACGGGGGAAAGCAAGCCCTGGAAACCGTGCAAAGGTTGTTGCCGGTCCTTTGT
CAAGACCACGGCCTTACACCGGAGCAAGTCGTGGCCATTGCAAATAATAACGGTGGCAAACAGGCTCTTG
AGACGGTTCAGAGACTTCTCCCAGTTCTCTGTCAAGCCCACGGGCTGACTCCCGATCAAGTTGTAGCGAT
TGCGTCGCATGACGGAGGGAAACAAGCATTGGAGACTGTCCAACGGCTCCTTCCCGTGTTGTGTCAAGCC
CACGGTTTGACGCCTGCACAAGTGGTCGCCATCGCCTCCAATATTGGCGGTAAGCAGGCGCTGGAAACAG
TACAGCGCCTGCTGCCTGTACTGTGCCAGGATCATGGACTGACCCCAGACCAGGTAGTCGCAATCGCGAA
CAATAATGGGGGAAAGCAAGCCCTGGAAACCGTGCAAAGGTTGTTGCCGGTCCTTTGTCAAGACCACGGC
CTTACACCGGAGCAAGTCGTGGCCATTGCAAATAATAACGGTGGCAAACAGGCTCTTGAGACGGTTCAGA
GACTTCTCCCAGTTCTCTGTCAAGCCCACGGGCTGACTCCCGATCAAGTTGTAGCGATTGCGAATAACAA
TGGAGGGAAACAAGCATTGGAGACTGTCCAACGGCTCCTTCCCGTGTTGTGTCAAGCCCACGGTCTGA
