>Addgene plasmid #36777 | TAL2364 | addgene partial sequence | sequence record 48203 | CMV-F 5'-CGCAAATGGGCGGTAGGCGTG-3'
GCAGAGCTCTCTGGCTAACTAGAGAACCCACTGCTTACTGGCTTATCGAAATTAATACGACTCACTATAG
GGAGACCCAAGCTGGCTAGCACCATGGACTACAAAGACCATGACGGTGATTATAAAGATCATGACATCGA
TTACAAGGATGACGATGACAAGATGGCCCCCAAGAAGAAGAGGAAGGTGGGCATTCACCGCGGGGTACCT
ATGGTGGACTTGAGGACACTCGGTTATTCGCAACAGCAACAGGAGAAAATCAAGCCTAAGGTCAGGAGCA
CCGTCGCGCAACACCACGAGGCGCTTGTGGGGCATGGCTTCACTCATGCGCATATTGTCGCGCTTTCACA
GCACCCTGCGGCGCTTGGGACGGTGGCTGTCAAATACCAAGATATGATTGCGGCCCTGCCCGAAGCCACG
CACGAGGCAATTGTAGGGGTCGGTAAACAGTGGTCGGGAGCGCGAGCACTTGAGGCGCTGCTGACTGTGG
CGGGTGAGCTTAGGGGGCCTCCGCTCCAGCTCGACACCGGGCAGCTGCTGAAGATCGCGAAGAGAGGGGG
AGTAACAGCGGTAGAGGCAGTGCACGCCTGGCGCAATGCGCTCACCGGGGCCCCCTTG
