>Addgene plasmid #36777 | TAL2364 | addgene partial sequence | sequence record 48204 | JDS-TALEN-F 5'-TAGGGGTCGGTAAACAGTGG-3'
CTGCTGACTGTGGCGGGTGAGCTTAGGGGGCCTCCGCTCCAGCTCGACACCGGGCAGCTGCTGAAGATCG
CGAAGAGAGGGGGAGTAACAGCGGTAGAGGCAGTGCACGCCTGGCGCAATGCGCTCACCGGGGCCCCCTT
GAACCTGACCCCAGACCAGGTAGTCGCAATCGCGAACAATAATGGGGGAAAGCAAGCCCTGGAAACCGTG
CAAAGGTTGTTGCCGGTCCTTTGTCAAGACCACGGCCTTACACCGGAGCAAGTCGTGGCCATTGCAAATA
ATAACGGTGGCAAACAGGCTCTTGAGACGGTTCAGAGACTTCTCCCAGTTCTCTGTCAAGCCCACGGGCT
GACTCCCGATCAAGTTGTAGCGATTGCGTCGCATGACGGAGGGAAACAAGCATTGGAGACTGTCCAACGG
CTCCTTCCCGTGTTGTGTCAAGCCCACGGTTTGACGCCTGCACAAGTGGTCGCCATCGCCAACAACAACG
GCGGTAAGCAGGCGCTGGAAACAGTACAGCGCCTGCTGCCTGTACTGTGCCAGGATCATGGACTGACCCC
AGACC
