[The description below was written by a language model from this plasmid's Addgene catalogue record.]
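Description:
TAL2364 is a mammalian expression plasmid encoding the left monomer of a TALEN pair directed against the human HDAC1 gene. It is built on the JDS71 backbone, a roughly 6.4 kb TALEN expression vector that receives an assembled TAL effector repeat array. The approximately 1.5 kb insert is that repeat array, produced by the FLASH assembly method and cloned through BsmBI sites that were destroyed in the process. This places the array in frame with backbone-encoded sequences. An N-terminal 3X Flag tag allows detection of the protein, and a C-terminal wild-type FokI nuclease domain provides the DNA cleavage activity. The plasmid is a high-copy construct propagated in E. coli under ampicillin selection. No feature table is provided, so the origin of replication and other backbone details, such as the polyadenylation signal, are not explicitly stated, although the BGH reverse sequencing primer implies a BGH-derived 3′ region.

Expression in mammalian cells is driven by the CMV promoter. The vector type also lists a T7 promoter, which allows in vitro transcription of TALEN mRNA as an alternative to plasmid delivery. Because FokI cuts only as a dimer, this left-hand TALEN is meant to be used with a matching right-hand HDAC1 TALEN that binds the opposite strand across a spacer. Together the two monomers create a double-strand break at the target locus. Repair of the break by non-homologous end joining can introduce disruptive indels, and homology-directed repair can be exploited for precise edits. One inconsistency in the record is that the species is given as human while the linked gene entry carries mouse-style nomenclature and aliases. The depositor also recommends checking the plasmid by diagnostic digest before use.
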