Addgene plasmid #36777: TAL2364
Depositing lab: Keith Joung. Depositing organization: Massachusetts General Hospital. Publication: FLASH assembly of TALENs for high-throughput genome editing. Reyon D, Tsai SQ, Khayter C, Foden JA, Sander JD, Joung JK. Nat Biotechnol. 2012 Apr 8. doi: 10.1038/nbt.2170. PubMed 22484455.
Backbone
  Vector backbone: JDS71
  Backbone manufacturer: Joung lab (Addgene Plasmid # 32287)
  Backbone size w/o insert (bp): 6447
  Vector type: Mammalian, T7 for in vitro mRNA synthesis
Growth in bacteria
  Bacterial resistance: Ampicillin, 100 μg/mL
  Growth temperature: 37°C
  Growth strain: XL1 Blue
  Copy number: High Copy
Gene/Insert
  Gene/Insert name: HDAC1-TALEN_Left (alt name: HDAC1)
  Species: H. sapiens (human)
  Insert size (bp): 1538
  Entrez Gene: Hdac1 (a.k.a. HD1, Hdac1-ps, MommeD5, RPD3)
  Promoter: CMV
  Tag / fusion protein: 3X Flag (N terminal on backbone); WT FOKI (C terminal on backbone)
  Cloning method: Restriction Enzyme; 5′ cloning site BsmBI (destroyed during cloning); 3′ cloning site BsmBI (destroyed during cloning)
  Sequencing primers: 5′ CMV-F; 3′ BGH-rev
Terms and licenses: Academic/Nonprofit Terms; Industry Terms: Not Available to Industry
Depositor comments: Target binding site: TGGCGCAGACGCAGGGC It is strongly recommended that users perform a diagnostic digest to verify this plasmid prior to use. For example, a double digest of the plasmid with BamHI and KpnI should result in two bands at 2.2kb and 5.9kb.
How to cite: TAL2364 was a gift from Keith Joung (Addgene plasmid # 36777 ; http://n2t.net/addgene:36777 ; RRID:Addgene_36777)
